Addgene plasmid #144812: TFORF3336
Purpose: Lentiviral vector for overexpressing transcription factor ORFs with unique 24-bp barcodes. Barcodes facilitate identification of transcription factors in pooled screens.
Depositing lab: Feng Zhang. Depositing organization: Broad Institute. Publication: A transcription factor atlas of directed differentiation. Joung J, Ma S, Tay T, Geiger-Schuller KR, Kirchgatterer PC, Verdine VK, Guo B, Arias-Garcia MA, Allen WE, Singh A, Kuksenko O, Abudayyeh OO, Gootenberg JS, Fu Z, Macrae RK, Buenrostro JD, Regev A, Zhang F. Cell. 2023 Jan 5;186(1):209-229.e26. doi: 10.1016/j.cell.2022.11.026. PubMed 36608654.
Backbone
  Vector backbone: pLX_TRC317
  Backbone manufacturer: Broad Institute Genetic Perturbation Platform
  Backbone size w/o insert (bp): 8264
  Vector type: Mammalian Expression, Lentiviral
  Selectable markers: Puromycin
Growth in bacteria
  Bacterial resistance: Ampicillin, 100 μg/mL
  Growth temperature: 37°C
  Growth strain: NEB Stable
  Copy number: High Copy
Gene/Insert
  Gene/Insert name: ZBTB37
  Species: H. sapiens (human)
  Insert size (bp): 1289
  Entrez Gene: ZBTB37 (a.k.a. ZNF908, MGC2629, D430004I08Rik)
  Promoter: EF1a
  Tag / fusion protein: V5 (C terminal on insert)
  Cloning method: Gateway Cloning
  Sequencing primers: 5′ GGGTGGAGACTGAAGTTAGGCCAG; 3′ CACATAGCGTAAAAGGAGCAACATAG
Resource information
  A portion of this plasmid was derived from a plasmid made by: Broad Institute Genetic Perturbation Platform
Terms and licenses: Academic/Nonprofit Terms; Industry Terms: Not Available to Industry
Depositor comments: NM_032522.4 Please test multiple small colonies in case of plasmid recombination. To make this collection available in a timely manner, a portion of this collection was not fully sequenced by Addgene. If an Addgene verified full plasmid sequence is not available, please contact us prior to placing an order to request the full sequence.
How to cite: TFORF3336 was a gift from Feng Zhang (Addgene plasmid # 144812 ; http://n2t.net/addgene:144812 ; RRID:Addgene_144812)
