[The description below was written by a language model from this plasmid's Addgene catalogue record and pLannotate feature annotations shown in this document.]
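Description:
TFORF3336 is a lentiviral mammalian expression plasmid built on the pLX_TRC317 backbone and carrying the human transcription factor ZBTB37, a zinc finger and BTB domain protein thought to act in transcriptional regulation. It belongs to a barcoded transcription factor ORF collection in which each clone carries a unique 24-bp barcode, so that the overexpressed factor can be identified by sequencing in pooled screens. The barcode itself is not annotated in the feature table. In bacteria the plasmid is maintained through a high-copy ColE1/pUC-type origin and selected with ampicillin via β-lactamase. An f1 origin and remnants of a lac/T7/T3 cloning region are also present. The depositor warns that the plasmid can recombine, as is common for LTR-containing vectors.

The viral cassette follows a third-generation, self-inactivating design. An RSV promoter drives a truncated HIV-1 5' LTR, followed by the Ψ packaging signal with a gag fragment, the RRE for Rev-dependent export of the genomic RNA, a cPPT/CTS element, and a ΔU3 3' LTR with a downstream SV40 polyadenylation signal. Within the provirus, an SV40 early promoter drives puromycin N-acetyltransferase for selection of transduced cells. A separate EF-1α promoter drives the ZBTB37 ORF. The ORF was inserted by Gateway cloning and is flanked by attB1 and attB2 sites, with attB2 leading into a C-terminal V5 epitope tag for detection. A WPRE downstream enhances transcript stability and expression. The annotated ZBTB37 match spans somewhat less than the stated insert size. The construct is used to make lentivirus for stable ZBTB37 overexpression, alone or in pooled differentiation and cell-state screens.
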