Features (pLannotate 1.2.2; 34 found; start..end, strand, type, name):
      5..231     +  promoter       RSV promoter: Rous sarcoma virus enhancer/promoter
    232..412     +  LTR            5' LTR (truncated): truncated 5' long terminal repeat (LTR) from HIV-1
    459..584     +  misc_feature   HIV-1 Ψ: packaging signal of human immunodeficiency virus type 1
    568..931     +  CDS            HIV-1 gag (fragment): gag protein from human immunodeficiency virus 1; gag
   1077..1310    +  misc_feature   RRE: The Rev response element (RRE) of HIV-1 allows for Rev-dependent mRNA export from the nucleus to the cytoplasm.
   1687..1713    +  CDS            Rev (fragment): human immunodeficiency virus 1 (HIV-1) Rev protein; rev; enhances nuclear export of unspliced and incompletely spliced viral mRNAs
   1720..1743    +  promoter       SV40 promoter (fragment): SV40 early promoter
   1744..1815    +  promoter       SV40 promoter (fragment): SV40 enhancer and early promoter
   1839..1974    +  rep_origin     SV40 ori: SV40 origin of replication
   2020..2616    +  CDS            PuroR (fragment): puromycin N-acetyltransferase; pac from Streptomyces; confers resistance to puromycin
   2665..2782    +  misc_feature   cPPT/CTS: central polypurine tract and central termination sequence of HIV-1
   2847..2913    +  CDS            small t antigen (fragment): SV40 (simian virus 40) small t antigen
   2920..4098    +  promoter       EF-1α promoter: strong constitutive promoter for human elongation factor EF-1α
   4119..4136    +  protein_bind   attB1 (fragment): mutant version of attB; core recombination site for the Gateway® BP reaction BP Clonase™
   4142..5167    +  CDS            ZBTB37 (fragment): ZBT37_HUMAN - Experimental evidence at transcript level: Swiss-Prot protein existence level 2. May be involved in transcriptional regulation. From Homo sapiens (Human).
   5226..5250    -  protein_bind   attB2: mutant version of attB; recombination site for the Gateway® BP reaction BP Clonase™
   5258..5299    +  CDS            V5 tag: epitope tag from simian virus 5
   5315..5368    +  promoter       U6 promoter (fragment): RNA polymerase III promoter for human U6 snRNA
   5410..5998    +  misc_feature   WPRE: woodchuck hepatitis virus posttranscriptional regulatory element
   6049..6068    +  misc_feature   cPPT/CTS (fragment): central polypurine tract and central termination sequence of HIV-1
   6070..6303    +  LTR            3' LTR (ΔU3): self-inactivating 3' long terminal repeat (LTR) from HIV-1
   6381..6502    +  polyA_signal   SV40 poly(A) signal: SV40 polyadenylation signal
   6542..6677    +  rep_origin     SV40 ori: SV40 origin of replication
   6698..6716    -  promoter       T7 promoter: promoter for bacteriophage T7 RNA polymerase
   6724..6879    +  CDS            lacZα (fragment): LacZα fragment of β-galactosidase; lacZ fragment
   6884..7312    +  rep_origin     f1 ori (sequence partly withheld): f1 bacteriophage origin of replication; arrow indicates direction of (+) strand synthesis
   7365..7469    +  promoter       AmpR promoter: bla
   7470..8330    +  CDS            AmpR: β-lactamase; bla; confers resistance to ampicillin, carbenicillin, and related antibiotics
   8501..9089    +  rep_origin     ori: high-copy-number ColE1/pMB1/pBR322/pUC origin of replication
   9272..9364    +  CDS            lacI (fragment): lac repressor; lacI; The lac repressor binds to the lac operator to inhibit transcription in E. coli. This inhibition can be relieved by adding lactose or isopropyl-β-D-thiogalactopyranoside (IPTG).
   9377..9398    +  protein_bind   CAP binding site: CAP binding activates transcription in the presence of cAMP. E. coli catabolite activator protein
   9413..9443    +  promoter       lac promoter: promoter for the E. coli lac operon
   9451..9467    +  protein_bind   lac operator: The lac repressor binds to the lac operator to inhibit transcription in E. coli. This inhibition can be relieved by adding lactose or isopropyl-β-D-thiogalactopyranoside (IPTG). lac repressor encoded by lacI
   9512..9530    +  promoter       T3 promoter: promoter for bacteriophage T3 RNA polymerase
>Addgene plasmid #144812 | TFORF3336 | addgene full sequence | sequence record 404385 | Addgene NGS Result
TTAATGTAGTCTTATGCAATACTCTTGTAGTCTTGCAACATGGTAACGATGAGTTAGCAACATGCCTTAC
AAGGAGAGAAAAAGCACCGTGCATGCCGATTGGTGGAAGTAAGGTGGTACGATCGTGCCTTATTAGGAAG
GCAACAGACGGGTCTGACATGGATTGGACGAACCACTGAATTGCCGCATTGCAGAGATATTGTATTTAAG
TGCCTAGCTCGATACATAAACGGGTCTCTCTGGTTAGACCAGATCTGAGCCTGGGAGCTCTCTGGCTAAC
TAGGGAACCCACTGCTTAAGCCTCAATAAAGCTTGCCTTGAGTGCTTCAAGTAGTGTGTGCCCGTCTGTT
GTGTGACTCTGGTAACTAGAGATCCCTCAGACCCTTTTAGTCAGTGTGGAAAATCTCTAGCAGTGGCGCC
CGAACAGGGACTTGAAAGCGAAAGGGAAACCAGAGGAGCTCTCTCGACGCAGGACTCGGCTTGCTGAAGC
GCGCACGGCAAGAGGCGAGGGGCGGCGACTGGTGAGTACGCCAAAAATTTTGACTAGCGGAGGCTAGAAG
GAGAGAGATGGGTGCGAGAGCGTCAGTATTAAGCGGGGGAGAATTAGATCGCGATGGGAAAAAATTCGGT
TAAGGCCAGGGGGAAAGAAAAAATATAAATTAAAACATATAGTATGGGCAAGCAGGGAGCTAGAACGATT
CGCAGTTAATCCTGGCCTGTTAGAAACATCAGAAGGCTGTAGACAAATACTGGGACAGCTACAACCATCC
CTTCAGACAGGATCAGAAGAACTTAGATCATTATATAATACAGTAGCAACCCTCTATTGTGTGCATCAAA
GGATAGAGATAAAAGACACCAAGGAAGCTTTAGACAAGATAGAGGAAGAGCAAAACAAAAGTAAGACCAC
CGCACAGCAAGCGGCCGCTGATCTTCAGACCTGGAGGAGGAGATATGAGGGACAATTGGAGAAGTGAATT
ATATAAATATAAAGTAGTAAAAATTGAACCATTAGGAGTAGCACCCACCAAGGCAAAGAGAAGAGTGGTG
CAGAGAGAAAAAAGAGCAGTGGGAATAGGAGCTTTGTTCCTTGGGTTCTTGGGAGCAGCAGGAAGCACTA
TGGGCGCAGCGTCAATGACGCTGACGGTACAGGCCAGACAATTATTGTCTGGTATAGTGCAGCAGCAGAA
CAATTTGCTGAGGGCTATTGAGGCGCAACAGCATCTGTTGCAACTCACAGTCTGGGGCATCAAGCAGCTC
CAGGCAAGAATCCTGGCTGTGGAAAGATACCTAAAGGATCAACAGCTCCTGGGGATTTGGGGTTGCTCTG
GAAAACTCATTTGCACCACTGCTGTGCCTTGGAATGCTAGTTGGAGTAATAAATCTCTGGAACAGATTTG
GAATCACACGACCTGGATGGAGTGGGACAGAGAAATTAACAATTACACAAGCTTAATACACTCCTTAATT
GAAGAATCGCAAAACCAGCAAGAAAAGAATGAACAAGAATTATTGGAATTAGATAAATGGGCAAGTTTGT
GGAATTGGTTTAACATAACAAATTGGCTGTGGTATATAAAATTATTCATAATGATAGTAGGAGGCTTGGT
AGGTTTAAGAATAGTTTTTGCTGTACTTTCTATAGTGAATAGAGTTAGGCAGGGATATTCACCATTATCG
TTTCAGACCCACCTCCCAACCCCGAGGGGACCCATGCATTGCATCTCAATTAGTCAGCAACCAGGTGTGG
AAAGTCCCCAGGCTCCCCAGCAGGCAGAAGTATGCAAAGCATGCGTCTCAATTAGTCAGCAACCATAGTC
CCGCCCCTAACTCCGCCCATCCCGCCCCTAACTCCGCCCAGTTCCGCCCATTCTCCGCCCCATGGCTGAC
TAATTTTTTTTATTTATGCAGAGGCCGAGGCCGCCTCGGCCTCTGAGCTATTCCAGAAGTAGTGAGGAGG
CTTTTTTGGAGGCCTAGGCTTTTGCAAAAAGCTTTCTAGAGGTACCACCGGAGCTTACCATGACCGAGTA
CAAGCCCACGGTGCGCCTCGCCACCCGCGACGACGTCCCCAGGGCCGTACGCACCCTCGCCGCCGCGTTC
GCCGACTACCCCGCCACGCGCCACACCGTCGATCCGGACCGCCACATCGAGCGGGTCACCGAGCTGCAAG
AACTCTTCCTCACGCGCGTCGGGCTCGACATCGGCAAGGTGTGGGTCGCGGACGACGGCGCCGCCGTGGC
GGTCTGGACCACGCCGGAGAGCGTCGAAGCGGGGGCGGTGTTCGCCGAGATCGGCCCGCGCATGGCCGAG
TTGAGCGGTTCCCGGCTGGCCGCGCAGCAACAGATGGAAGGCCTCCTGGCGCCGCACCGGCCCAAGGAGC
CCGCGTGGTTCCTGGCCACCGTCGGCGTCTCGCCCGACCACCAGGGCAAGGGTCTGGGCAGCGCCGTCGT
GCTCCCCGGAGTGGAGGCGGCCGAGCGCGCCGGGGTGCCCGCCTTCCTGGAGACCTCCGCGCCCCGCAAC
CTCCCCTTCTACGAGCGGCTCGGCTTCACCGTCACCGCCGACGTCGAGGTGCCCGAAGGACCGCGCACCT
GGTGCATGACCCGCAAGCCCGGTGCCAGTTAACGAATTCTAGATCTTGAGACAAATGGCAGTATTCATCC
ACAATTTTAAAAGAAAAGGGGGGATTGGGGGGTACAGTGCAGGGGAAAGAATAGTAGACATAATAGCAAC
AGACATACAAACTAAAGAATTACAAAAACAAATTACAAAAATTCAAAATTTTCGGGTTTATTACAGGGAC
AGCAGAGATCCACTTTGGCGCCGGCTCGAGGCCTGCAGGTGCAAAGATGGATAAAGTTTTAAACAGAGAG
GAATCTTTGCAGCTAATGGACCTTCTAGGTCTTGAAAGGAGTGGGAATTGGCTCCGGTGCCCGTCAGTGG
GCAGAGCGCACATCGCCCACAGTCCCCGAGAAGTTGGGGGGAGGGGTCGGCAATTGAACCGGTGCCTAGA
GAAGGTGGCGCGGGGTAAACTGGGAAAGTGATGTCGTGTACTGGCTCCGCCTTTTTCCCGAGGGTGGGGG
AGAACCGTATATAAGTGCAGTAGTCGCCGTGAACGTTCTTTTTCGCAACGGGTTTGCCGCCAGAACACAG
GTAAGTGCCGTGTGTGGTTCCCGCGGGCCTGGCCTCTTTACGGGTTATGGCCCTTGCGTGCCTTGAATTA
CTTCCACCTGGCTGCAGTACGTGATTCTTGATCCCGAGCTTCGGGTTGGAAGTGGGTGGGAGAGTTCGAG
GCCTTGCGCTTAAGGAGCCCCTTCGCCTCGTGCTTGAGTTGAGGCCTGGCCTGGGCGCTGGGGCCGCCGC
GTGCGAATCTGGTGGCACCTTCGCGCCTGTCTCGCTGCTTTCGATAAGTCTCTAGCCATTTAAAATTTTT
GATGACCTGCTGCGACGCTTTTTTTCTGGCAAGATAGTCTTGTAAATGCGGGCCAAGATCTGCACACTGG
TATTTCGGTTTTTGGGGCCGCGGGCGGCGACGGGGCCCGTGCGTCCCAGCGCACATGTTCGGCGAGGCGG
GGCCTGCGAGCGCGGCCACCGAGAATCGGACGGGGGTAGTCTCAAGCTGGCCGGCCTGCTCTGGTGCCTG
GCCTCGCGCCGCCGTGTATCGCCCCGCCCTGGGCGGCAAGGCTGGCCCGGTCGGCACCAGTTGCGTGAGC
GGAAAGATGGCCGCTTCCCGGCCCTGCTGCAGGGAGCTCAAAATGGAGGACGCGGCGCTCGGGAGAGCGG
GCGGGTGAGTCACCCACACAAAGGAAAAGGGCCTTTCCGTCCTCAGCCGTCGCTTCATGTGACTCCACGG
AGTACCGGGCGCCGTCCAGGCACCTCGATTAGTTCTCGAGCTTTTGGAGTACGTCGTCTTTAGGTTGGGG
GGAGGGGTTTTATGCGATGGAGTTTCCCCACACTGAGTGGGTGGAGACTGAAGTTAGGCCAGCTTGGCAC
TTGATGTAATTCTCCTTGGAATTTGCCCTTTTTGAGTTTGGATCTTGGTTCATTCTCAAGCCTCAGACAG
TGGTTCAAAGTTTTTTTCTTCCATTTCAGGTGTCGTGAGGCTAGCATCGATTGATCAACAAGTTTGTACA
AAAAAGTTGGCATGGAGAAAGGTGGGAACATACAATTGGAGATTCCTGACTTCAGCAACTCTGTCCTGAG
CCATCTAAACCAGTTGCGCATGCAGGGCCGTCTCTGTGATATTGTGGTCAATGTGCAAGGACAAGCTTTT
CGGGCTCACAAAGTGGTGCTGGCTGCCAGCTCCCCCTATTTCCGGGATCACATGTCCTTGAATGAGATGA
GTACAGTCTCCATTTCAGTCATCAAGAACCCTACTGTTTTTGAACAGCTCCTTTCTTTCTGTTACACAGG
GCGGATATGCCTGCAACTGGCAGATATCATCAGCTACCTAACAGCTGCCAGTTTTCTGCAAATGCAGCAT
ATTATAGACAAATGTACACAGATCCTGGAGGGCATTCATTTCAAAATTAATGTGGCTGAGGTTGAAGCAG
AATTAAGTCAAACAAGGACAAAGCATCAAGAGAGACCTCCAGAGTCTCACAGGGTTACACCAAATCTCAA
CCGCTCCCTTAGCCCACGACATAATACCCCAAAGGGAAACCGGCGAGGTCAGGTTAGTGCTGTGCTGGAT
ATCAGAGAGCTAAGTCCTCCTGAGGAGTCCACCAGCCCTCAGATCATTGAACCAAGTTCTGATGTAGAGA
GCCGGGAGCCCATTCTTCGGATCAACCGAGCAGGACAGTGGTATGTGGAGACAGGAGTGGCGGACCGTGG
GGGTCGGAGTGATGATGAAGTTAGAGTTCTTGGAGCAGTACACATCAAAACTGAAAATCTGGAGGAGTGG
CTTGGGCCTGAGAATCAGCCTTCTGGAGAAGATGGGAGTAGTGCAGAGGAAGTAACAGCCATGGTGATTG
ATACCACAGGCCATGGTTCTGTAGGACAGGAAAATTATACTTTAGGGTCTTCAGGAGCCAAGGTGGCTCG
GCCAACAAGCAGTGAAGTTGACAGATTTAGCCCCTCCGGCAGTGTTGTTCCCTTGACAGAGAGACACAGA
GCCAGAAGTGAGTCTCCTGGGAGAATGGATGAGCCTAAGCAACCCAGCTCCCAGGTATGGAGTTGTGGAT
TTAGAACTGCTTTGGTGGTTGGAGGAATTGCTACTGTGTATGAATACCCAACTTTCTTGTACAAAGTGGT
TGATATCGGTAAGCCTATCCCTAACCCTCTCCTCGGTCTCGATTCTACGTAGTAATGAACTAGTCCGTAA
CTTGAAAGTATTTCGATTTCTTGGCTTTATATATCTTGTGGAAAGGACGAGCAAAGCGCCCATACATGCA
TAACACGCGTTAAGTCGACAATCAACCTCTGGATTACAAAATTTGTGAAAGATTGACTGGTATTCTTAAC
TATGTTGCTCCTTTTACGCTATGTGGATACGCTGCTTTAATGCCTTTGTATCATGCTATTGCTTCCCGTA
TGGCTTTCATTTTCTCCTCCTTGTATAAATCCTGGTTGCTGTCTCTTTATGAGGAGTTGTGGCCCGTTGT
CAGGCAACGTGGCGTGGTGTGCACTGTGTTTGCTGACGCAACCCCCACTGGTTGGGGCATTGCCACCACC
TGTCAGCTCCTTTCCGGGACTTTCGCTTTCCCCCTCCCTATTGCCACGGCGGAACTCATCGCCGCCTGCC
TTGCCCGCTGCTGGACAGGGGCTCGGCTGTTGGGCACTGACAATTCCGTGGTGTTGTCGGGGAAATCATC
GTCCTTTCCTTGGCTGCTCGCCTGTGTTGCCACCTGGATTCTGCGCGGGACGTCCTTCTGCTACGTCCCT
TCGGCCCTCAATCCAGCGGACCTTCCTTCCCGCGGCCTGCTGCCGGCTCTGCGGCCTCTTCCGCGTCTTC
GCCTTCGCCCTCAGACGAGTCGGATCTCCCTTTGGGCCGCCTCCCCGCGTCGACTTTAAGACCAATGACT
TACAAGGCAGCTGTAGATCTTAGCCACTTTTTAAAAGAAAAGGGGGGACTGGAAGGGCTAATTCACTCCC
AACGAAGACAAGATCTGCTTTTTGCTTGTACTGGGTCTCTCTGGTTAGACCAGATCTGAGCCTGGGAGCT
CTCTGGCTAACTAGGGAACCCACTGCTTAAGCCTCAATAAAGCTTGCCTTGAGTGCTTCAAGTAGTGTGT
GCCCGTCTGTTGTGTGACTCTGGTAACTAGAGATCCCTCAGACCCTTTTAGTCAGTGTGGAAAATCTCTA
GCAGTACGTATAGTAGTTCATGTCATCTTATTATTCAGTATTTATAACTTGCAAAGAAATGAATATCAGA
GAGTGAGAGGAACTTGTTTATTGCAGCTTATAATGGTTACAAATAAAGCAATAGCATCACAAATTTCACA
AATAAAGCATTTTTTTCACTGCATTCTAGTTGTGGTTTGTCCAAACTCATCAATGTATCTTATCATGTCT
GGCTCTAGCTATCCCGCCCCTAACTCCGCCCATCCCGCCCCTAACTCCGCCCAGTTCCGCCCATTCTCCG
CCCCATGGCTGACTAATTTTTTTTATTTATGCAGAGGCCGAGGCCGCCTCGGCCTCTGAGCTATTCCAGA
AGTAGTGAGGAGGCTTTTTTGGAGGCCTAGGGACGTACCCAATTCGCCCTATAGTGAGTCGTATTACGCG
CGCTCACTGGCCGTCGTTTTACAACGTCGTGACTGGGAAAACCCTGGCGTTACCCAACTTAATCGCCTTG
CAGCACATCCCCCTTTCGCCAGCTGGCGTAATAGCGAAGAGGCCCGCACCGATCGCCCTTCCCAACAGTT
GCGCAGCCTGAATGGCGAATGGG
[124 nt withheld, positions 6884-7007]
C
[91 nt withheld, positions 7009-7099]
A
[49 nt withheld, positions 7101-7149]
CCTTTGACGTTGGAGTCCACGTTCTTT
[37 nt withheld, positions 7177-7213]
ACCCTATCTCGGTCTATTCTTTTGATTTATAAGGGATTTTGCCGATTTCGGCCTATTGGTTAAAAAATGA
GCTGATTTAACAAAAATTTAACGCGAATTTTAACAAAATATTAACGCTTACAATTTAGGTGGCACTTTTC
GGGGAAATGTGCGCGGAACCCCTATTTGTTTATTTTTCTAAATACATTCAAATATGTATCCGCTCATGAG
ACAATAACCCTGATAAATGCTTCAATAATATTGAAAAAGGAAGAGTATGAGTATTCAACATTTCCGTGTC
GCCCTTATTCCCTTTTTTGCGGCATTTTGCCTTCCTGTTTTTGCTCACCCAGAAACGCTGGTGAAAGTAA
AAGATGCTGAAGATCAGTTGGGTGCACGAGTGGGTTACATCGAACTGGATCTCAACAGCGGTAAGATCCT
TGAGAGTTTTCGCCCCGAAGAACGTTTTCCAATGATGAGCACTTTTAAAGTTCTGCTATGTGGCGCGGTA
TTATCCCGTATTGACGCCGGGCAAGAGCAACTCGGTCGCCGCATACACTATTCTCAGAATGACTTGGTTG
AGTACTCACCAGTCACAGAAAAGCATCTTACGGATGGCATGACAGTAAGAGAATTATGCAGTGCTGCCAT
AACCATGAGTGATAACACTGCGGCCAACTTACTTCTGACAACGATCGGAGGACCGAAGGAGCTAACCGCT
TTTTTGCACAACATGGGGGATCATGTAACTCGCCTTGATCGTTGGGAACCGGAGCTGAATGAAGCCATAC
CAAACGACGAGCGTGACACCACGATGCCTGTAGCAATGGCAACAACGTTGCGCAAACTATTAACTGGCGA
ACTACTTACTCTAGCTTCCCGGCAACAATTAATAGACTGGATGGAGGCGGATAAAGTTGCAGGACCACTT
CTGCGCTCGGCCCTTCCGGCTGGCTGGTTTATTGCTGATAAATCTGGAGCCGGTGAGCGTGGGTCTCGCG
GTATCATTGCAGCACTGGGGCCAGATGGTAAGCCCTCCCGTATCGTAGTTATCTACACGACGGGGAGTCA
GGCAACTATGGATGAACGAAATAGACAGATCGCTGAGATAGGTGCCTCACTGATTAAGCATTGGTAACTG
TCAGACCAAGTTTACTCATATATACTTTAGATTGATTTAAAACTTCATTTTTAATTTAAAAGGATCTAGG
TGAAGATCCTTTTTGATAATCTCATGACCAAAATCCCTTAACGTGAGTTTTCGTTCCACTGAGCGTCAGA
CCCCGTAGAAAAGATCAAAGGATCTTCTTGAGATCCTTTTTTTCTGCGCGTAATCTGCTGCTTGCAAACA
AAAAAACCACCGCTACCAGCGGTGGTTTGTTTGCCGGATCAAGAGCTACCAACTCTTTTTCCGAAGGTAA
CTGGCTTCAGCAGAGCGCAGATACCAAATACTGTTCTTCTAGTGTAGCCGTAGTTAGGCCACCACTTCAA
GAACTCTGTAGCACCGCCTACATACCTCGCTCTGCTAATCCTGTTACCAGTGGCTGCTGCCAGTGGCGAT
AAGTCGTGTCTTACCGGGTTGGACTCAAGACGATAGTTACCGGATAAGGCGCAGCGGTCGGGCTGAACGG
GGGGTTCGTGCACACAGCCCAGCTTGGAGCGAACGACCTACACCGAACTGAGATACCTACAGCGTGAGCT
ATGAGAAAGCGCCACGCTTCCCGAAGGGAGAAAGGCGGACAGGTATCCGGTAAGCGGCAGGGTCGGAACA
GGAGAGCGCACGAGGGAGCTTCCAGGGGGAAACGCCTGGTATCTTTATAGTCCTGTCGGGTTTCGCCACC
TCTGACTTGAGCGTCGATTTTTGTGATGCTCGTCAGGGGGGCGGAGCCTATGGAAAAACGCCAGCAACGC
GGCCTTTTTACGGTTCCTGGCCTTTTGCTGGCCTTTTGCTCACATGTTCTTTCCTGCGTTATCCCCTGAT
TCTGTGGATAACCGTATTACCGCCTTTGAGTGAGCTGATACCGCTCGCCGCAGCCGAACGACCGAGCGCA
GCGAGTCAGTGAGCGAGGAAGCGGAAGAGCGCCCAATACGCAAACCGCCTCTCCCCGCGCGTTGGCCGAT
TCATTAATGCAGCTGGCACGACAGGTTTCCCGACTGGAAAGCGGGCAGTGAGCGCAACGCAATTAATGTG
AGTTAGCTCACTCATTAGGCACCCCAGGCTTTACACTTTATGCTTCCGGCTCGTATGTTGTGTGGAATTG
TGAGCGGATAACAATTTCACACAGGAAACAGCTATGACCATGATTACGCCAAGCGCGCAATTAACCCTCA
CTAAAGGGAACAAAAGCTGGAGCTGCAAGC
