>Addgene plasmid #144812 | TFORF3336 | depositor partial sequence | sequence record 286551 | Insert
ATCGATTGATCAACAAGTTTGTACAAAAAAGTTGGCATGGAGAAAGGTGGGAACATACAATTGGAGATTC
CTGACTTCAGCAACTCTGTCCTGAGCCATCTAAACCAGTTGCGCATGCAGGGCCGTCTCTGTGATATTGT
GGTCAATGTGCAAGGACAAGCTTTTCGGGCTCACAAAGTGGTGCTGGCTGCCAGCTCCCCCTATTTCCGG
GATCACATGTCCTTGAATGAGATGAGTACAGTCTCCATTTCAGTCATCAAGAACCCTACTGTTTTTGAAC
AGCTCCTTTCTTTCTGTTACACAGGGCGGATATGCCTGCAACTGGCAGATATCATCAGCTACCTAACAGC
TGCCAGTTTTCTGCAAATGCAGCATATTATAGACAAATGTACACAGATCCTGGAGGGCATTCATTTCAAA
ATTAATGTGGCTGAGGTTGAAGCAGAATTAAGTCAAACAAGGACAAAGCATCAAGAGAGACCTCCAGAGT
CTCACAGGGTTACACCAAATCTCAACCGCTCCCTTAGCCCACGACATAATACCCCAAAGGGAAACCGGCG
AGGTCAGGTTAGTGCTGTGCTGGATATCAGAGAGCTAAGTCCTCCTGAGGAGTCCACCAGCCCTCAGATC
ATTGAACCAAGTTCTGATGTAGAGAGCCGGGAGCCCATTCTTCGGATCAACCGAGCAGGACAGTGGTATG
TGGAGACAGGAGTGGCGGACCGTGGGGGTCGGAGTGATGATGAAGTTAGAGTTCTTGGAGCAGTACACAT
CAAAACTGAAAATCTGGAGGAGTGGCTTGGGCCTGAGAATCAGCCTTCTGGAGAAGATGGGAGTAGTGCA
GAGGAAGTAACAGCCATGGTGATTGATACCACAGGCCATGGTTCTGTAGGACAGGAAAATTATACTTTAG
GGTCTTCAGGAGCCAAGGTGGCTCGGCCAACAAGCAGTGAAGTTGACAGATTTAGCCCCTCCGGCAGTGT
TGTTCCCTTGACAGAGAGACACAGAGCCAGAAGTGAGTCTCCTGGGAGAATGGATGAGCCTAAGCAACCC
AGCTCCCAGGTATGGAGTTGTGGATTTAGAACTGCTTTGGTGGTTGGAGGAATTGCTACTGTGTATGAAT
ACCCAACTTTCTTGTACAAAGTGGTTGATATCGGTAAGCCTATCCCTAACCCTCTCCTCGGTCTCGATTC
TACGTAGTAATGAACTAGTCCGTAACTTGAAAGTATTTCGATTTCTTGGCTTTATATATCTTGTGGAAAG
GACGAGCAAAGCGCCCATACATGCATAAC
