>Addgene plasmid #144812 | TFORF3336 | depositor partial sequence | sequence record 286552 | Barcode
GCAAAGCGCCCATACATGCATAAC
